>Addgene plasmid #185678 | pPW3756 : CMVd3-ERmembrane-HaloTag-KKMP | addgene full sequence | sequence record 366401 | Addgene NGS Result
CTTTCCTGCGTTATCCCCTGATTCTGTGGATAACCGTATTACCGCCATGCATTAGTTATTAATAGTAATC
AATTACGGGGTCATTAGTTCATAGCCCATATATGGAGTTCCGATGGGCGGTAGGCGTGTACGGTGGGAGG
TCTATATAAGCAGAGCTGGTTTAGTGAACCGTCAGATCCGCTAGCGCTACCGGTCGCCACCATGCCGGCC
CGGCGGCTGCTGCTGCTGCTGACGCTGCTGCTGCCCGGCCTCGGGATTTTTGGAAGTATGCTTAAGGACA
TGGCTACCATCATCCTGAGCACCTTCCTGCTGATTGGCTGGGTGGCCTTCATCATCACCTATCCCCTGAG
CATGCATGGAGGATCTGGAGGCGGCGGGTCCGGCGGAATGGCAGAAATCGGTACTGGCTTTCCATTCGAC
CCCCATTATGTGGAAGTCCTGGGCGAGCGCATGCACTACGTCGATGTTGGTCCGCGCGATGGCACCCCTG
TGCTGTTCCTGCACGGTAACCCGACCTCCTCCTACGTGTGGCGCAACATCATCCCGCATGTTGCACCGAC
CCATCGCTGCATTGCTCCAGACCTGATCGGTATGGGCAAATCCGACAAACCAGACCTGGGTTATTTCTTC
GACGACCACGTCCGCTTCATGGATGCCTTCATCGAAGCCCTGGGTCTGGAAGAGGTCGTCCTGGTCATTC
ACGACTGGGGCTCCGCTCTGGGTTTCCACTGGGCCAAGCGCAATCCAGAGCGCGTCAAAGGTATTGCATT
TATGGAGTTCATCCGCCCTATCCCGACCTGGGACGAATGGCCAGAATTTGCCCGCGAGACCTTCCAGGCC
TTCCGCACCACCGACGTCGGCCGCAAGCTGATCATCGATCAGAACGTTTTTATCGAGGGTACGCTGCCGA
TGGGTGTCGTCCGCCCGCTGACTGAAGTCGAGATGGACCATTACCGCGAGCCGTTCCTGAATCCTGTTGA
CCGCGAGCCACTGTGGCGCTTCCCAAACGAGCTGCCAATCGCCGGTGAGCCAGCGAACATCGTCGCGCTG
GTCGAAGAATACATGGACTGGCTGCACCAGTCCCCTGTCCCGAAGCTGCTGTTCTGGGGCACCCCAGGCG
TTCTGATCCCACCGGCCGAAGCCGCTCGCCTGGCCAAAAGCCTGCCTAACTGCAAGGCTGTGGACATCGG
CCCGGGTCTGAATCTGCTGCAAGAAGACAACCCGGACCTGATCGGCAGCGAGATCGCGCGCTGGCTGTCG
ACGCTCGAGATTTCCGGCAAAAAGATGCCATAAGATCCACCGGATCTAGATAACTGATCATAATCAGCCA
TACCACATTTGTAGAGGTTTTACTTGCTTTAAAAAACCTCCCACACCTCCCCCTGAACCTGAAACATAAA
ATGAATGCAATTGTTGTTGTTAACTTGTTTATTGCAGCTTATAATGGTTACAAATAAAGCAATAGCATCA
CAAATTTCACAAATAAAGCATTTTTTTCACTGCATTCTAGTTGTGGTTTGTCCAAACTCATCAATGTATC
TTAACGCGTAAATTGTAAGCGTTAATATTTTGTTAAAATTCGCGTTAAATTTTTGTTAAATCAGCTCATT
TTTTAACCAATAGGCCGAAATCGGCAAAATCCCTTATAAATCAAAAGAATAGACCGAGATAGGGT
[37 nt withheld, positions 1676-1712]
AAAGAACGTGGACTCCAACGTCAAAGG
[49 nt withheld, positions 1740-1788]
T
[91 nt withheld, positions 1790-1880]
G
[124 nt withheld, positions 1882-2005]
CAGGTGGCACTTTTCGGGGAAATGTGCGCGGAACCCCTATTTGTTTATTTTTCTAAATACATTCAAATAT
GTATCCGCTCATGAGACAATAACCCTGATAAATGCTTCAATAATATTGAAAAAGGAAGAGTCCTGAGGCG
GAAAGAACCAGCTGTGGAATGTGTGTCAGTTAGGGTGTGGAAAGTCCCCAGGCTCCCCAGCAGGCAGAAG
TATGCAAAGCATGCATCTCAATTAGTCAGCAACCATAGTCCCGCCCCTAACTCCGCCCATCCCGCCCCTA
ACTCCGCCCAGTTCCGCCCATTCTCCGCCCCATGGCTGACTAATTTTTTTTATTTATGCAGAGGCCGAGG
CCGCCTCGGCCTCTGAGCTATTCCAGAAGTAGTGAGGAGGCTTTTTTGGAGGCCTAGGCTTTTGCAAAGA
TCGATCAAGAGACAGGATGAGGATCGTTTCGCATGATTGAACAAGATGGATTGCACGCAGGTTCTCCGGC
CGCTTGGGTGGAGAGGCTATTCGGCTATGACTGGGCACAACAGACAATCGGCTGCTCTGATGCCGCCGTG
TTCCGGCTGTCAGCGCAGGGGCGCCCGGTTCTTTTTGTCAAGACCGACCTGTCCGGTGCCCTGAATGAAC
TGCAAGACGAGGCAGCGCGGCTATCGTGGCTGGCCACGACGGGCGTTCCTTGCGCAGCTGTGCTCGACGT
TGTCACTGAAGCGGGAAGGGACTGGCTGCTATTGGGCGAAGTGCCGGGGCAGGATCTCCTGTCATCTCAC
CTTGCTCCTGCCGAGAAAGTATCCATCATGGCTGATGCAATGCGGCGGCTGCATACGCTTGATCCGGCTA
CCTGCCCATTCGACCACCAAGCGAAACATCGCATCGAGCGAGCACGTACTCGGATGGAAGCCGGTCTTGT
CGATCAGGATGATCTGGACGAAGAGCATCAGGGGCTCGCGCCAGCCGAACTGTTCGCCAGGCTCAAGGCG
AGCATGCCCGACGGCGAGGATCTCGTCGTGACCCATGGCGATGCCTGCTTGCCGAATATCATGGTGGAAA
ATGGCCGCTTTTCTGGATTCATCGACTGTGGCCGGCTGGGTGTGGCGGACCGCTATCAGGACATAGCGTT
GGCTACCCGTGATATTGCTGAAGAGCTTGGCGGCGAATGGGCTGACCGCTTCCTCGTGCTTTACGGTATC
GCCGCTCCCGATTCGCAGCGCATCGCCTTCTATCGCCTTCTTGACGAGTTCTTCTGAGCGGGACTCTGGG
GTTCGAAATGACCGACCAAGCGACGCCCAACCTGCCATCACGAGATTTCGATTCCACCGCCGCCTTCTAT
GAAAGGTTGGGCTTCGGAATCGTTTTCCGGGACGCCGGCTGGATGATCCTCCAGCGCGGGGATCTCATGC
TGGAGTTCTTCGCCCACCCTAGGGGGAGGCTAACTGAAACACGGAAGGAGACAATACCGGAAGGAACCCG
CGCTATGACGGCAATAAAAAGACAGAATAAAACGCACGGTGTTGGGTCGTTTGTTCATAAACGCGGGGTT
CGGTCCCAGGGCTGGCACTCTGTCGATACCCCACCGAGACCCCATTGGGGCCAATACGCCCGCGTTTCTT
CCTTTTCCCCACCCCACCCCCCAAGTTCGGGTGAAGGCCCAGGGCTCGCAGCCAACGTCGGGGCGGCAGG
CCCTGCCATAGCCTCAGGTTACTCATATATACTTTAGATTGATTTAAAACTTCATTTTTAATTTAAAAGG
ATCTAGGTGAAGATCCTTTTTGATAATCTCATGACCAAAATCCCTTAACGTGAGTTTTCGTTCCACTGAG
CGTCAGACCCCGTAGAAAAGATCAAAGGATCTTCTTGAGATCCTTTTTTTCTGCGCGTAATCTGCTGCTT
GCAAACAAAAAAACCACCGCTACCAGCGGTGGTTTGTTTGCCGGATCAAGAGCTACCAACTCTTTTTCCG
AAGGTAACTGGCTTCAGCAGAGCGCAGATACCAAATACTGTTCTTCTAGTGTAGCCGTAGTTAGGCCACC
ACTTCAAGAACTCTGTAGCACCGCCTACATACCTCGCTCTGCTAATCCTGTTACCAGTGGCTGCTGCCAG
TGGCGATAAGTCGTGTCTTACCGGGTTGGACTCAAGACGATAGTTACCGGATAAGGCGCAGCGGTCGGGC
TGAACGGGGGGTTCGTGCACACAGCCCAGCTTGGAGCGAACGACCTACACCGAACTGAGATACCTACAGC
GTGAGCTATGAGAAAGCGCCACGCTTCCCGAAGGGAGAAAGGCGGACAGGTATCCGGTAAGCGGCAGGGT
CGGAACAGGAGAGCGCACGAGGGAGCTTCCAGGGGGAAACGCCTGGTATCTTTATAGTCCTGTCGGGTTT
CGCCACCTCTGACTTGAGCGTCGATTTTTGTGATGCTCGTCAGGGGGGCGGAGCCTATGGAAAAACGCCA
GCAACGCGGCCTTTTTACGGTTCCTGGCCTTTTGCTGGCCTTTTGCTCACATGTT
Features (pLannotate 1.2.2; 15 found; start..end, strand, type, name):
      1..45      +  rep_origin     RSF ori (fragment): Plasmids containing the RSF 1030 origin of replication can be propagated in E. coli cells that contain additional plasmids with compatible origins.
     53..112     +  enhancer       CMV enhancer (fragment): human cytomegalovirus immediate early enhancer
    113..157     +  promoter       CMVd3 promoter: truncated human cytomegalovirus (CMV) immediate early promoter that yields strongly reduced expression relative to the full-length promoter
    202..381     +  CDS            ERN1 (fragment): ERN1_HUMAN - Also known as IRE1 From Homo sapiens (Human).
    388..1278    +  CDS            HaloTag®: modified bacterial dehalogenase that forms covalent bonds with chloroalkane derivatives
   1315..1399    +  CDS            large T antigen (fragment): large T antigen from SV40 (simian virus 40)
   1422..1543    +  polyA_signal   SV40 poly(A) signal: SV40 polyadenylation signal
   1577..2005    -  rep_origin     f1 ori (sequence partly withheld): f1 bacteriophage origin of replication; arrow indicates direction of (+) strand synthesis
   2032..2136    +  promoter       AmpR promoter: bla
   2205..2415    +  promoter       SV40 promoter: SV40 early promoter
   2458..3252    +  CDS            NeoR/KanR: aminoglycoside phosphotransferase from Tn5; aph(3')-II (or nptII); confers resistance to neomycin, kanamycin, and G418 (Geneticin®)
   3273..3425    +  CDS            ble (fragment): BLE_KLEPN - Experimental evidence at protein level: Swiss-Prot protein existence level 1. Binding protein with a strong affinity to the bleomycin family of antibiotics. Binds to CL990; an antimitotic-antibiotic compound. From Klebsiella pneumoniae.
   3484..3531    +  polyA_signal   HSV TK poly(A) signal: herpes simplex virus thymidine kinase polyadenylation signal (Cole and Stacy, 1985)
   3622..3638    -  polyA_signal   bGH poly(A) signal (fragment): bovine growth hormone polyadenylation signal
   3860..4448    +  rep_origin     ori: high-copy-number ColE1/pMB1/pBR322/pUC origin of replication
