[The description below was written by a language model from this plasmid's Addgene catalogue record and pLannotate feature annotations shown in this document.]
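Description:
pPW3756 : CMVd3-ERmembrane-HaloTag-KKMP is a mammalian expression plasmid of about 4.5 kb, built on the pCMVd3 backbone and intended for low-level transient expression. It is maintained in E. coli at high copy through a ColE1/pUC-type origin and selected with kanamycin. Resistance comes from a Tn5 NeoR/KanR aminoglycoside phosphotransferase gene placed behind both a bacterial (bla) promoter and the SV40 early promoter and followed by an HSV TK polyadenylation signal, an arrangement that could in principle also permit G418 selection in mammalian cells. An f1 phage origin is also present. Several short annotations (RSF ori, ble, bGH poly(A) and SV40 large T antigen fragments) appear to be partial matches to backbone sequence rather than functional elements.

The expression cassette is driven by the CMVd3 promoter, a heavily truncated form of the human cytomegalovirus immediate early promoter that retains only a small piece of the enhancer and gives strongly reduced output compared with full-length CMV. The synthetic open reading frame begins with a short fragment of human ERN1 (IRE1), which presumably supplies the ER membrane targeting named in the insert, although the record does not specify which part of the protein it is. This is fused to HaloTag, a modified bacterial dehalogenase that bonds covalently to chloroalkane ligands such as fluorescent dyes. According to the catalogue entry, the protein ends with a KKMP ER retention signal, which is too short to be annotated separately. An SV40 polyadenylation signal terminates the transcript. The result is a single HaloTag held at the ER membrane at low abundance. The associated work concerns the oligomeric assembly of IRE1alpha during ER stress, but the record does not state the construct's exact role in those experiments.
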