Addgene plasmid #185678: pPW3756 : CMVd3-ERmembrane-HaloTag-KKMP
Purpose: Low-level transient expression of a single HaloTag protein with a C-terminal KKMP ER retention signal, targeted to the ER membrane.
Depositing lab: Peter Walter. Publication: Endoplasmic reticulum stress activates human IRE1alpha through reversible assembly of inactive dimers into small oligomers. Belyy V, Zuazo-Gaztelu I, Alamban A, Ashkenazi A, Walter P. Elife. 2022 Jun 22;11:e74342. doi: 10.7554/eLife.74342. PubMed 35730415.
Backbone
  Vector backbone: pCMVd3
  Vector type: Mammalian Expression
Growth in bacteria
  Bacterial resistance: Kanamycin, 50 μg/mL
  Growth temperature: 37°C
  Growth strain: DH5alpha
  Copy number: High Copy
Gene/Insert
  Gene/Insert name: ERmembrane-HaloTag-KKMP
  Species: Synthetic
  Cloning method: Gibson Cloning
Terms and licenses: Academic/Nonprofit Terms; Industry Terms: Not Available to Industry
How to cite: pPW3756 : CMVd3-ERmembrane-HaloTag-KKMP was a gift from Peter Walter (Addgene plasmid # 185678 ; http://n2t.net/addgene:185678 ; RRID:Addgene_185678)
